>Addgene plasmid #85740 | AAV-shRNA_Tet3 | addgene full sequence | sequence record 176176 | Addgene NGS Result
GAGGGCCTATTTCCCATGATTCCTTCATATTTGCATATACGATACAAGGCTGTTAGAGAGATAATTAGAA
TTAATTTGACTGTAAACACAAAGATATTAGTACAAAATACGTGACGTAGAAAGTAATAATTTCTTGGGTA
GTTTGCAGTTTTAAAATTATGTTTTAAAATGGACTATCATATGCTTACCGTAACTTGAAAGTATTTCGAT
TTCTTGGCTTTATATATCTTGTGGAAAGGACGAGGATCCGGCTCCAACGAGAAGCTATTTGGAAGCTTGC
AAATAGCTTCTCGTTGGAGCCTTTTTTTCTAGAGGGATCATCTAATCAAGCACAAATAAGGGGCGTGTAA
CACAAAAGCCAGCGACCCTTTCCAATGCAAATCAAACTTGCAATTCTTTGCCGTTTTTATCATTTAAGTG
TCGGCTTAAGGTCCACTATCAGATGTAAACAGCCTTATCTAACAAAGGTATCATTACATTCTGAAATTCT
CAGGCATGCAAGCTAGCTTATGACGCACTAGGGAGTGCCACCCTTCCTTTCGCCCTAACTTCGTGATAAC
TCGCGCGTTTCACTCAACAGCTGCATCCGCCCTAGTGCTACTGGGAGTTGTAGTATACAAGACGCTTACA
GGCTGAATGTTCTGTCAAGACCCCGCCTCTAGCACTTTGGGAATTCTGGACTTGATGATGTCATGGTTAA
TCCCCGCCCAGTAGAGGCGGCTATATAAAGGGTGGTTAAGGCCCGGTTCGCTCTCTTCCTCACCGGGTCT
GCGGCGAGTTCTAGCTGTCGACATGGTGAGCAAGGGCGAGGAGCTGTTCACCGGGGTGGTGCCCATCCTG
GTCGAGCTGGACGGCGACGTAAACGGCCACAAGTTCAGCGTGTCCGGCGAGGGCGAGGGCGATGCCACCT
ACGGCAAGCTGACCCTGAAGTTCATCTGCACCACCGGCAAGCTGCCCGTGCCCTGGCCCACCCTCGTGAC
CACCTTCGGCTACGGCCTGCAGTGCTTCGCCCGCTACCCCGACCACATGAAGCAGCACGACTTCTTCAAG
TCCGCCATGCCCGAAGGCTACGTCCAGGAGCGCACCATCTTCTTCAAGGACGACGGCAACTACAAGACCC
GCGCCGAGGTGAAGTTCGAGGGCGACACCCTGGTGAACCGCATCGAGCTGAAGGGCATCGACTTCAAGGA
GGACGGCAACATCCTGGGGCACAAGCTGGAGTACAACTACAACAGCCACAACGTCTATATCATGGCCGAC
AAGCAGAAGAACGGCATCAAGGTGAACTTCAAGATCCGCCACAACATCGAGGACGGCAGCGTGCAGCTCG
CCGACCACTACCAGCAGAACACCCCCATCGGCGACGGCCCCGTGCTGCTGCCCGACAACCACTACCTGAG
CTACCAGTCCGCCCTGAGCAAAGACCCCAACGAGAAGCGCGATCACATGGTCCTGCTGGAGTTCGTGACC
GCCGCCGGGATCACTCTCGGCATGGACGAGCTGTACAAGTAAGATATCATCAAGCTTATCGATAATCAAC
CTCTGGATTACAAAATTTGTGAAAGATTGACTGGTATTCTTAACTATGTTGCTCCTTTTACGCTATGTGG
ATACGCTGCTTTAATGCCTTTGTATCATGCTATTGCTTCCCGTATGGCTTTCATTTTCTCCTCCTTGTAT
AAATCCTGGTTGCTGTCTCTTTATGAGGAGTTGTGGCCCGTTGTCAGGCAACGTGGCGTGGTGTGCACTG
TGTTTGCTGACGCAACCCCCACTGGTTGGGGCATTGCCACCACCTGTCAGCTCCTTTCCGGGACTTTCGC
TTTCCCCCTCCCTATTGCCACGGCGGAACTCATCGCCGCCTGCCTTGCCCGCTGCTGGACAGGGGCTCGG
CTGTTGGGCACTGACAATTCCGTGGTGTTGTCGGGGAAATCATCGTCCTTTCCTTGGCTGCTCGCCTATG
TTGCCACCTGGATTCTGCGCGGGACGTCCTTCTGCTACGTCCCTTCGGCCCTCAATCCAGCGGACCTTCC
TTCCCGCGGCCTGCTGCCGGCTCTGCGGCCTCTTCCGCGTCTTCGCCTTCGCCCTCAGACGAGTCGGATC
TCCCTTTGGGCCGCCTCCCCGCATCGATACCGAGCGCTGCTCGAGAGATCTACGGGTGGCATCCCTGTGA
CCCCTCCCCAGTGCCTCTCCTGGCCCTGGAAGTTGCCACTCCAGTGCCCACCAGCCTTGTCCTAATAAAA
TTAAGTTGCATCATTTTGTCTGACTAGGTGTCCTTCTATAATATTATGGGGTGGAGGGGGGTGGTATGGA
GCAAGGGGCAAGTTGGGAAGACAACCTGTAGGGCCTGCGGGGTCTATTGGGAACCAAGCTGGAGTGCAGT
GGCACAATCTTGGCTCACTGCAATCTCCGCCTCCTGGGTTCAAGCGATTCTCCTGCCTCAGCCTCCCGAG
TTGTTGGGATTCCAGGCATGCATGACCAGGCTCAGCTAATTTTTGTTTTTTTGGTAGAGACGGGGTTTCA
CCATATTGGCCAGGCTGGTCTCCAACTCCTAATCTCAGGTGATCTACCCACCTTGGCCTCCCAAATTGCT
GGGATTACAGGCGTGAACCACTGCTCCCTTCCCTGTCCTTCTGATTTTGTAGGTAACCACGTGCGGACCG
AGCGGCCGCAGGAACCCCTAGTGATGGAGTTGGCCACTCCCTCTCTGCGCGCTCGCTCGCTCACTGAGGC
CGGGCGACCAAAGGTCGCCCGACGCCCGGGCTTTGCCCGGGCGGCCTCAGTGAGCGAGCGAGCGCGCAGC
TGCCTGCAGGGGCGCCTGATGCGGTATTTTCTCCTTACGCATCTGTGCGGTATTTCACACCGCATA
[95 nt withheld, positions 2867-2961]
T
[46 nt withheld, positions 2963-3008]
C
[141 nt withheld, positions 3010-3150]
CCTTTGACGTTGGAGTCCACGTTCTTT
[37 nt withheld, positions 3178-3214]
ACTCTATCTCGGGCTATTCTTTTGATTTATAAGGGATTTTGCCGATTTCGGTCTATTGGTTAAAAAATGA
GCTGATTTAACAAAAATTTAACGCGAATTTTAACAAAATATTAACGTTTACAATTTTATGGTGCACTCTC
AGTACAATCTGCTCTGATGCCGCATAGTTAAGCCAGCCCCGACACCCGCCAACACCCGCTGACGCGCCCT
GACGGGCTTGTCTGCTCCCGGCATCCGCTTACAGACAAGCTGTGACCGTCTCCGGGAGCTGCATGTGTCA
GAGGTTTTCACCGTCATCACCGAAACGCGCGAGACGAAAGGGCCTCGTGATACGCCTATTTTTATAGGTT
AATGTCATGATAATAATGGTTTCTTAGACGTCAGGTGGCACTTTTCGGGGAAATGTGCGCGGAACCCCTA
TTTGTTTATTTTTCTAAATACATTCAAATATGTATCCGCTCATGAGACAATAACCCTGATAAATGCTTCA
ATAATATTGAAAAAGGAAGAGTATGAGTATTCAACATTTCCGTGTCGCCCTTATTCCCTTTTTTGCGGCA
TTTTGCCTTCCTGTTTTTGCTCACCCAGAAACGCTGGTGAAAGTAAAAGATGCTGAAGATCAGTTGGGTG
CACGAGTGGGTTACATCGAACTGGATCTCAACAGCGGTAAGATCCTTGAGAGTTTTCGCCCCGAAGAACG
TTTTCCAATGATGAGCACTTTTAAAGTTCTGCTATGTGGCGCGGTATTATCCCGTATTGACGCCGGGCAA
GAGCAACTCGGTCGCCGCATACACTATTCTCAGAATGACTTGGTTGAGTACTCACCAGTCACAGAAAAGC
ATCTTACGGATGGCATGACAGTAAGAGAATTATGCAGTGCTGCCATAACCATGAGTGATAACACTGCGGC
CAACTTACTTCTGACAACGATCGGAGGACCGAAGGAGCTAACCGCTTTTTTGCACAACATGGGGGATCAT
GTAACTCGCCTTGATCGTTGGGAACCGGAGCTGAATGAAGCCATACCAAACGACGAGCGTGACACCACGA
TGCCTGTAGCAATGGCAACAACGTTGCGCAAACTATTAACTGGCGAACTACTTACTCTAGCTTCCCGGCA
ACAATTAATAGACTGGATGGAGGCGGATAAAGTTGCAGGACCACTTCTGCGCTCGGCCCTTCCGGCTGGC
TGGTTTATTGCTGATAAATCTGGAGCCGGTGAGCGTGGGTCTCGCGGTATCATTGCAGCACTGGGGCCAG
ATGGTAAGCCCTCCCGTATCGTAGTTATCTACACGACGGGGAGTCAGGCAACTATGGATGAACGAAATAG
ACAGATCGCTGAGATAGGTGCCTCACTGATTAAGCATTGGTAACTGTCAGACCAAGTTTACTCATATATA
CTTTAGATTGATTTAAAACTTCATTTTTAATTTAAAAGGATCTAGGTGAAGATCCTTTTTGATAATCTCA
TGACCAAAATCCCTTAACGTGAGTTTTCGTTCCACTGAGCGTCAGACCCCGTAGAAAAGATCAAAGGATC
TTCTTGAGATCCTTTTTTTCTGCGCGTAATCTGCTGCTTGCAAACAAAAAAACCACCGCTACCAGCGGTG
GTTTGTTTGCCGGATCAAGAGCTACCAACTCTTTTTCCGAAGGTAACTGGCTTCAGCAGAGCGCAGATAC
CAAATACTGTTCTTCTAGTGTAGCCGTAGTTAGGCCACCACTTCAAGAACTCTGTAGCACCGCCTACATA
CCTCGCTCTGCTAATCCTGTTACCAGTGGCTGCTGCCAGTGGCGATAAGTCGTGTCTTACCGGGTTGGAC
TCAAGACGATAGTTACCGGATAAGGCGCAGCGGTCGGGCTGAACGGGGGGTTCGTGCACACAGCCCAGCT
TGGAGCGAACGACCTACACCGAACTGAGATACCTACAGCGTGAGCTATGAGAAAGCGCCACGCTTCCCGA
AGGGAGAAAGGCGGACAGGTATCCGGTAAGCGGCAGGGTCGGAACAGGAGAGCGCACGAGGGAGCTTCCA
GGGGGAAACGCCTGGTATCTTTATAGTCCTGTCGGGTTTCGCCACCTCTGACTTGAGCGTCGATTTTTGT
GATGCTCGTCAGGGGGGCGGAGCCTATGGAAAAACGCCAGCAACGCGGCCTTTTTACGGTTCCTGGCCTT
TTGCTGGCCTTTTGCTCACATGTCCTGCAGGCAGCTGCGCGCTCGCTCGCTCACTGAGGCCGCCCGGGCG
TCGGGCGACCTTTGGTCGCCCGGCCTCAGTGAGCGAGCGAGCGCGCAGAGAGGGAGTGGCCAACTCCATC
ACTAGGGGTTCCTGCGGCCGCACGCGTAAGCTTTGCAAAGATGGATAAAGTTTTAAACAGAGAGGAATCT
TTGCAGCTAATGGACCTTCTAGGTCTTGAAAGGAGTGGGAATTGGCTCCGGTGCCCGTCAGTGGGCAGAG
CGCACATCGCCCACAGTCCCCGAGAAGTTGGGGGGAGGGGTCGGCAATTGAACCGGTAGATCTGGGCAGG
AA
Features (pLannotate 1.2.2; 16 found; start..end, strand, type, name):
      1..241     +  promoter       U6 promoter: RNA polymerase III promoter for human U6 snRNA
    793..1512    +  CDS            EYFP: enhanced YFP mammalian codon-optimized
   1534..2122    +  misc_feature   WPRE: woodchuck hepatitis virus posttranscriptional regulatory element
   2154..2630    +  polyA_signal   hGH poly(A) signal: human growth hormone polyadenylation signal
   2670..2810    +  repeat_region  AAV2 ITR: inverted terminal repeat of adeno-associated virus serotype 2 inverted
   2815..2866    -  misc_feature   bom (fragment): basis of mobility region from pBR322
   2885..3340    +  rep_origin     f1 ori (sequence partly withheld): f1 bacteriophage origin of replication; arrow indicates direction of (+) strand synthesis
   3341..3390    -  misc_feature   bom (fragment): basis of mobility region from pBR322
   3492..3527    -  CDS            rop (fragment): Rop protein, which maintains plasmids at low copy number; rop
   3622..3726    +  promoter       AmpR promoter: bla
   3727..4587    +  CDS            AmpR: β-lactamase; bla; confers resistance to ampicillin, carbenicillin, and related antibiotics
   4758..5346    +  rep_origin     ori: high-copy-number ColE1/pMB1/pBR322/pUC origin of replication
   5419..5446    +  repeat_region  AAV2 ITR (fragment): inverted terminal repeat of adeno-associated virus serotype 2 inverted
   5475..5502    +  repeat_region  AAV2 ITR (fragment): inverted terminal repeat of adeno-associated virus serotype 2 inverted
   5565..5631    +  CDS            small t antigen (fragment): SV40 (simian virus 40) small t antigen
   5657..5717    +  promoter       EF-1α core promoter (fragment): core promoter for human elongation factor EF-1α
