[The description below was written by a language model from this plasmid's Addgene catalogue record and pLannotate feature annotations shown in this document.]
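Description:
AAV-shRNA_Tet3 is an adeno-associated virus transfer plasmid (5,736 nt in the sequenced record) built to knock down mouse Tet3 by RNA interference while fluorescently marking transduced cells. It is propagated in E. coli through a high-copy ColE1/pUC-type origin and selected with ampicillin via the β-lactamase gene. An f1 phage origin and small pBR322-derived remnants (bom and rop fragments) are also present in the backbone. A recombination-deficient growth strain is listed, which fits the repeat-rich nature of AAV inverted terminal repeats.

The payload lies between AAV2 ITRs, which provide the signals for replication and packaging of the cassette into AAV particles when helper functions are supplied. One ITR is annotated in full downstream of the cassette, while the upstream one is detected only as two short fragments. This may reflect incomplete annotation or sequencing across the repeat. A human U6 RNA polymerase III promoter drives the short hairpin RNA targeting mouse Tet3. The hairpin itself is not annotated in the feature table but presumably sits just downstream of U6. A separate reporter unit encodes EYFP followed by WPRE, which enhances transcript stability and expression, and a human growth hormone polyadenylation signal. The promoter for EYFP is not annotated in the gap preceding the coding sequence, and only a short EF-1α core promoter fragment is detected, upstream of U6, so the record does not clearly state what drives the reporter. Although the catalogue lists EYFP as a C-terminal tag on the insert, the layout indicates a co-expressed marker rather than a fusion, since the insert is an shRNA.

The associated study concerns Tet3 in synaptic transmission and homeostatic plasticity, which suggests use for Tet3 knockdown in mouse neurons.
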