Addgene plasmid #85740: AAV-shRNA_Tet3
Purpose: shRNA against mouse Tet3
Depositing lab: Hongjun Song. Depositing organization: Johns Hopkins University and School of Medicine. Publication: Tet3 regulates synaptic transmission and homeostatic plasticity via DNA oxidation and repair. Yu H, Su Y, Shin J, Zhong C, Guo JU, Weng YL, Gao F, Geschwind DH, Coppola G, Ming GL, Song H. Nat Neurosci. 2015 Jun;18(6):836-43. doi: 10.1038/nn.4008. Epub 2015 Apr 27. PubMed 25915473.
Backbone
  Vector backbone: AAV
  Vector type: Mammalian Expression, AAV
Growth in bacteria
  Bacterial resistance: Ampicillin, 100 μg/mL
  Growth temperature: 37°C
  Growth strain: NEB Stable
  Copy number: High Copy
Gene/Insert
  Gene/Insert name: Tet3
  gRNA/shRNA sequence: 5’-GCTCCAACGAGAAGCTATTTG-3’
  Species: M. musculus (mouse)
  Entrez Gene: Tet3 (a.k.a. B430006D22Rik, D230004J03Rik)
  Tag / fusion protein: EYFP (C terminal on insert)
Terms and licenses: Academic/Nonprofit Terms; Industry Terms: Not Available to Industry
How to cite: AAV-shRNA_Tet3 was a gift from Hongjun Song (Addgene plasmid # 85740 ; http://n2t.net/addgene:85740 ; RRID:Addgene_85740)
